>Addgene plasmid #144305 | TFORF1722 | addgene full sequence | sequence record 392722 | Addgene NGS Result
TTAATGTAGTCTTATGCAATACTCTTGTAGTCTTGCAACATGGTAACGATGAGTTAGCAACATGCCTTAC
AAGGAGAGAAAAAGCACCGTGCATGCCGATTGGTGGAAGTAAGGTGGTACGATCGTGCCTTATTAGGAAG
GCAACAGACGGGTCTGACATGGATTGGACGAACCACTGAATTGCCGCATTGCAGAGATATTGTATTTAAG
TGCCTAGCTCGATACATAAACGGGTCTCTCTGGTTAGACCAGATCTGAGCCTGGGAGCTCTCTGGCTAAC
TAGGGAACCCACTGCTTAAGCCTCAATAAAGCTTGCCTTGAGTGCTTCAAGTAGTGTGTGCCCGTCTGTT
GTGTGACTCTGGTAACTAGAGATCCCTCAGACCCTTTTAGTCAGTGTGGAAAATCTCTAGCAGTGGCGCC
CGAACAGGGACTTGAAAGCGAAAGGGAAACCAGAGGAGCTCTCTCGACGCAGGACTCGGCTTGCTGAAGC
GCGCACGGCAAGAGGCGAGGGGCGGCGACTGGTGAGTACGCCAAAAATTTTGACTAGCGGAGGCTAGAAG
GAGAGAGATGGGTGCGAGAGCGTCAGTATTAAGCGGGGGAGAATTAGATCGCGATGGGAAAAAATTCGGT
TAAGGCCAGGGGGAAAGAAAAAATATAAATTAAAACATATAGTATGGGCAAGCAGGGAGCTAGAACGATT
CGCAGTTAATCCTGGCCTGTTAGAAACATCAGAAGGCTGTAGACAAATACTGGGACAGCTACAACCATCC
CTTCAGACAGGATCAGAAGAACTTAGATCATTATATAATACAGTAGCAACCCTCTATTGTGTGCATCAAA
GGATAGAGATAAAAGACACCAAGGAAGCTTTAGACAAGATAGAGGAAGAGCAAAACAAAAGTAAGACCAC
CGCACAGCAAGCGGCCGCTGATCTTCAGACCTGGAGGAGGAGATATGAGGGACAATTGGAGAAGTGAATT
ATATAAATATAAAGTAGTAAAAATTGAACCATTAGGAGTAGCACCCACCAAGGCAAAGAGAAGAGTGGTG
CAGAGAGAAAAAAGAGCAGTGGGAATAGGAGCTTTGTTCCTTGGGTTCTTGGGAGCAGCAGGAAGCACTA
TGGGCGCAGCGTCAATGACGCTGACGGTACAGGCCAGACAATTATTGTCTGGTATAGTGCAGCAGCAGAA
CAATTTGCTGAGGGCTATTGAGGCGCAACAGCATCTGTTGCAACTCACAGTCTGGGGCATCAAGCAGCTC
CAGGCAAGAATCCTGGCTGTGGAAAGATACCTAAAGGATCAACAGCTCCTGGGGATTTGGGGTTGCTCTG
GAAAACTCATTTGCACCACTGCTGTGCCTTGGAATGCTAGTTGGAGTAATAAATCTCTGGAACAGATTTG
GAATCACACGACCTGGATGGAGTGGGACAGAGAAATTAACAATTACACAAGCTTAATACACTCCTTAATT
GAAGAATCGCAAAACCAGCAAGAAAAGAATGAACAAGAATTATTGGAATTAGATAAATGGGCAAGTTTGT
GGAATTGGTTTAACATAACAAATTGGCTGTGGTATATAAAATTATTCATAATGATAGTAGGAGGCTTGGT
AGGTTTAAGAATAGTTTTTGCTGTACTTTCTATAGTGAATAGAGTTAGGCAGGGATATTCACCATTATCG
TTTCAGACCCACCTCCCAACCCCGAGGGGACCCATGCATTGCATCTCAATTAGTCAGCAACCAGGTGTGG
AAAGTCCCCAGGCTCCCCAGCAGGCAGAAGTATGCAAAGCATGCGTCTCAATTAGTCAGCAACCATAGTC
CCGCCCCTAACTCCGCCCATCCCGCCCCTAACTCCGCCCAGTTCCGCCCATTCTCCGCCCCATGGCTGAC
TAATTTTTTTTATTTATGCAGAGGCCGAGGCCGCCTCGGCCTCTGAGCTATTCCAGAAGTAGTGAGGAGG
CTTTTTTGGAGGCCTAGGCTTTTGCAAAAAGCTTTCTAGAGGTACCACCGGAGCTTACCATGACCGAGTA
CAAGCCCACGGTGCGCCTCGCCACCCGCGACGACGTCCCCAGGGCCGTACGCACCCTCGCCGCCGCGTTC
GCCGACTACCCCGCCACGCGCCACACCGTCGATCCGGACCGCCACATCGAGCGGGTCACCGAGCTGCAAG
AACTCTTCCTCACGCGCGTCGGGCTCGACATCGGCAAGGTGTGGGTCGCGGACGACGGCGCCGCCGTGGC
GGTCTGGACCACGCCGGAGAGCGTCGAAGCGGGGGCGGTGTTCGCCGAGATCGGCCCGCGCATGGCCGAG
TTGAGCGGTTCCCGGCTGGCCGCGCAGCAACAGATGGAAGGCCTCCTGGCGCCGCACCGGCCCAAGGAGC
CCGCGTGGTTCCTGGCCACCGTCGGCGTCTCGCCCGACCACCAGGGCAAGGGTCTGGGCAGCGCCGTCGT
GCTCCCCGGAGTGGAGGCGGCCGAGCGCGCCGGGGTGCCCGCCTTCCTGGAGACCTCCGCGCCCCGCAAC
CTCCCCTTCTACGAGCGGCTCGGCTTCACCGTCACCGCCGACGTCGAGGTGCCCGAAGGACCGCGCACCT
GGTGCATGACCCGCAAGCCCGGTGCCAGTTAACGAATTCTAGATCTTGAGACAAATGGCAGTATTCATCC
ACAATTTTAAAAGAAAAGGGGGGATTGGGGGGTACAGTGCAGGGGAAAGAATAGTAGACATAATAGCAAC
AGACATACAAACTAAAGAATTACAAAAACAAATTACAAAAATTCAAAATTTTCGGGTTTATTACAGGGAC
AGCAGAGATCCACTTTGGCGCCGGCTCGAGGCCTGCAGGTGCAAAGATGGATAAAGTTTTAAACAGAGAG
GAATCTTTGCAGCTAATGGACCTTCTAGGTCTTGAAAGGAGTGGGAATTGGCTCCGGTGCCCGTCAGTGG
GCAGAGCGCACATCGCCCACAGTCCCCGAGAAGTTGGGGGGAGGGGTCGGCAATTGAACCGGTGCCTAGA
GAAGGTGGCGCGGGGTAAACTGGGAAAGTGATGTCGTGTACTGGCTCCGCCTTTTTCCCGAGGGTGGGGG
AGAACCGTATATAAGTGCAGTAGTCGCCGTGAACGTTCTTTTTCGCAACGGGTTTGCCGCCAGAACACAG
GTAAGTGCCGTGTGTGGTTCCCGCGGGCCTGGCCTCTTTACGGGTTATGGCCCTTGCGTGCCTTGAATTA
CTTCCACCTGGCTGCAGTACGTGATTCTTGATCCCGAGCTTCGGGTTGGAAGTGGGTGGGAGAGTTCGAG
GCCTTGCGCTTAAGGAGCCCCTTCGCCTCGTGCTTGAGTTGAGGCCTGGCCTGGGCGCTGGGGCCGCCGC
GTGCGAATCTGGTGGCACCTTCGCGCCTGTCTCGCTGCTTTCGATAAGTCTCTAGCCATTTAAAATTTTT
GATGACCTGCTGCGACGCTTTTTTTCTGGCAAGATAGTCTTGTAAATGCGGGCCAAGATCTGCACACTGG
TATTTCGGTTTTTGGGGCCGCGGGCGGCGACGGGGCCCGTGCGTCCCAGCGCACATGTTCGGCGAGGCGG
GGCCTGCGAGCGCGGCCACCGAGAATCGGACGGGGGTAGTCTCAAGCTGGCCGGCCTGCTCTGGTGCCTG
GCCTCGCGCCGCCGTGTATCGCCCCGCCCTGGGCGGCAAGGCTGGCCCGGTCGGCACCAGTTGCGTGAGC
GGAAAGATGGCCGCTTCCCGGCCCTGCTGCAGGGAGCTCAAAATGGAGGACGCGGCGCTCGGGAGAGCGG
GCGGGTGAGTCACCCACACAAAGGAAAAGGGCCTTTCCGTCCTCAGCCGTCGCTTCATGTGACTCCACGG
AGTACCGGGCGCCGTCCAGGCACCTCGATTAGTTCTCGAGCTTTTGGAGTACGTCGTCTTTAGGTTGGGG
GGAGGGGTTTTATGCGATGGAGTTTCCCCACACTGAGTGGGTGGAGACTGAAGTTAGGCCAGCTTGGCAC
TTGATGTAATTCTCCTTGGAATTTGCCCTTTTTGAGTTTGGATCTTGGTTCATTCTCAAGCCTCAGACAG
TGGTTCAAAGTTTTTTTCTTCCATTTCAGGTGTCGTGAGGCTAGCACCGCCACCATGAACGGCTACGGCT
CCCCCTACCTGTACATGGGCGGCCCGGTGTCGCAGCCGCCACGGGCGCCCCTGCAGCGCACGCCCAAGTG
CGCGCGCTGCCGCAACCATGGCGTCCTGTCCTGGCTCAAGGGCCACAAGCGTTACTGCCGCTTCAAGGAC
TGCACCTGCGAGAAGTGCATCCTCATCATCGAGCGGCAGCGGGTCATGGCTGCGCAGGTGGCGCTGCGCC
GGCAGCAGGCCAACGAGAGCTTGGAGAGCCTCATCCCCGACTCGCTGCGCGCTCTGCCAGGGCCCCCGCC
GCCGGGGGACGCCGTCGCCGCCCCGCAGCCGCCGCCAGCCTCTCAGCCGTCGCAGCCGCAGCCGCCGCGC
CCTGCTGCCGAGTTGGCCGCGGCCGCCGCGCTGCGTTGGACTGCCGAGCCGCAGCCCGGGGCTCTGCAGG
CGCAGCTCGCCAAGCCAGATTTGACTGAAGAACGACTTGGAGACGGCAAGTCGGCAGACAATACAGAGGT
CTTCAGTGACAAAGACACTGACCAGAGGAGTTCCCCAGATGTGGCAAAGAGTAAGGGCTGCTTCACCCCT
GAGAGCCCTGAGATAGTGTCCGTGGAGGAAGGGGGATACGCTGTCCAGAAAAACGGAGGCAACCCCGAGA
GCCGCCCTGACAGCCCCAAGTGTCACGCGGAGCAGAATCACCTCCTGATTGAGGGCCCCTCGGGGACTGT
TTCTCTGCCCTTCAGCTTGAAAGCCAACAGACCGCCGCTTGAAGTGTTAAAAAAGATATTCCCCAACCAG
AAGCCAACGGTGCTTGAGCTCATCCTCAAGGGCTGTGGCGGGGACCTGGTGAGCGCCGTGGAAGTCCTTC
TGTCCAGCCGATCCTCAGTCACGGGAGCAGAGCGAACTTCCGCAGAACCTGAGAGTCTAGCGTTGCCCTC
CAATGGGCACATCTTTGAACACACCTTGAGCTCCTACCCCATCTCGTCTTCCAAATGGTCTGTGGGATCA
GCCTTTCGAGTCCCAGACACGTTGAGGTTTTCTGCCGACTCTAGCAACGTTGTCCCCAGTCCCTTGGCTG
GGCCTCTGCAGCCCCCTTTCCCCCAGCCACCCCGGTACCCGCTGATGCTGAGGAATACTTTGGCGAGAAG
CCAGTCGAGCCCCTTTTTGCCCAATGATGTCACCCTGTGGAACACCATGACGCTGCAGCAGCAGTATCAG
CTGAGGTCCCAGTATGTCAGTCCTTTCCCCAGTAACTCTACCAGCGTCTTCAGAAGCTCGCCCGTCCTTC
CTGCCCGCGCCACGGAAGACCCTCGGATTTCCATCCCTGATGATGGGTGTCCATTTGTGTCAAAGCAGTC
CATTTACACCGAGGACGACTATGACGAGAGGTCTGACTCCTCAGACTCTAGAACACTCAACACATCATCT
TAGTAATGAACTAGTCCGTAACTTGAAAGTATTTCGATTTCTTGGCTTTATATATCTTGTGGAAAGGACG
AACGAGATACTGTCTTGTCGGGTGAACGCGTTAAGTCGACAATCAACCTCTGGATTACAAAATTTGTGAA
AGATTGACTGGTATTCTTAACTATGTTGCTCCTTTTACGCTATGTGGATACGCTGCTTTAATGCCTTTGT
ATCATGCTATTGCTTCCCGTATGGCTTTCATTTTCTCCTCCTTGTATAAATCCTGGTTGCTGTCTCTTTA
TGAGGAGTTGTGGCCCGTTGTCAGGCAACGTGGCGTGGTGTGCACTGTGTTTGCTGACGCAACCCCCACT
GGTTGGGGCATTGCCACCACCTGTCAGCTCCTTTCCGGGACTTTCGCTTTCCCCCTCCCTATTGCCACGG
CGGAACTCATCGCCGCCTGCCTTGCCCGCTGCTGGACAGGGGCTCGGCTGTTGGGCACTGACAATTCCGT
GGTGTTGTCGGGGAAATCATCGTCCTTTCCTTGGCTGCTCGCCTGTGTTGCCACCTGGATTCTGCGCGGG
ACGTCCTTCTGCTACGTCCCTTCGGCCCTCAATCCAGCGGACCTTCCTTCCCGCGGCCTGCTGCCGGCTC
TGCGGCCTCTTCCGCGTCTTCGCCTTCGCCCTCAGACGAGTCGGATCTCCCTTTGGGCCGCCTCCCCGCG
TCGACTTTAAGACCAATGACTTACAAGGCAGCTGTAGATCTTAGCCACTTTTTAAAAGAAAAGGGGGGAC
TGGAAGGGCTAATTCACTCCCAACGAAGACAAGATCTGCTTTTTGCTTGTACTGGGTCTCTCTGGTTAGA
CCAGATCTGAGCCTGGGAGCTCTCTGGCTAACTAGGGAACCCACTGCTTAAGCCTCAATAAAGCTTGCCT
TGAGTGCTTCAAGTAGTGTGTGCCCGTCTGTTGTGTGACTCTGGTAACTAGAGATCCCTCAGACCCTTTT
AGTCAGTGTGGAAAATCTCTAGCAGTACGTATAGTAGTTCATGTCATCTTATTATTCAGTATTTATAACT
TGCAAAGAAATGAATATCAGAGAGTGAGAGGAACTTGTTTATTGCAGCTTATAATGGTTACAAATAAAGC
AATAGCATCACAAATTTCACAAATAAAGCATTTTTTTCACTGCATTCTAGTTGTGGTTTGTCCAAACTCA
TCAATGTATCTTATCATGTCTGGCTCTAGCTATCCCGCCCCTAACTCCGCCCATCCCGCCCCTAACTCCG
CCCAGTTCCGCCCATTCTCCGCCCCATGGCTGACTAATTTTTTTTATTTATGCAGAGGCCGAGGCCGCCT
CGGCCTCTGAGCTATTCCAGAAGTAGTGAGGAGGCTTTTTTGGAGGCCTAGGGACGTACCCAATTCGCCC
TATAGTGAGTCGTATTACGCGCGCTCACTGGCCGTCGTTTTACAACGTCGTGACTGGGAAAACCCTGGCG
TTACCCAACTTAATCGCCTTGCAGCACATCCCCCTTTCGCCAGCTGGCGTAATAGCGAAGAGGCCCGCAC
CGATCGCCCTTCCCAACAGTTGCGCAGCCTGAATGGCGAATGGG
[124 nt withheld, positions 7115-7238]
C
[91 nt withheld, positions 7240-7330]
A
[49 nt withheld, positions 7332-7380]
CCTTTGACGTTGGAGTCCACGTTCTTT
[37 nt withheld, positions 7408-7444]
ACCCTATCTCGGTCTATTCTTTTGATTTATAAGGGATTTTGCCGATTTCGGCCTATTGGTTAAAAAATGA
GCTGATTTAACAAAAATTTAACGCGAATTTTAACAAAATATTAACGCTTACAATTTAGGTGGCACTTTTC
GGGGAAATGTGCGCGGAACCCCTATTTGTTTATTTTTCTAAATACATTCAAATATGTATCCGCTCATGAG
ACAATAACCCTGATAAATGCTTCAATAATATTGAAAAAGGAAGAGTATGAGTATTCAACATTTCCGTGTC
GCCCTTATTCCCTTTTTTGCGGCATTTTGCCTTCCTGTTTTTGCTCACCCAGAAACGCTGGTGAAAGTAA
AAGATGCTGAAGATCAGTTGGGTGCACGAGTGGGTTACATCGAACTGGATCTCAACAGCGGTAAGATCCT
TGAGAGTTTTCGCCCCGAAGAACGTTTTCCAATGATGAGCACTTTTAAAGTTCTGCTATGTGGCGCGGTA
TTATCCCGTATTGACGCCGGGCAAGAGCAACTCGGTCGCCGCATACACTATTCTCAGAATGACTTGGTTG
AGTACTCACCAGTCACAGAAAAGCATCTTACGGATGGCATGACAGTAAGAGAATTATGCAGTGCTGCCAT
AACCATGAGTGATAACACTGCGGCCAACTTACTTCTGACAACGATCGGAGGACCGAAGGAGCTAACCGCT
TTTTTGCACAACATGGGGGATCATGTAACTCGCCTTGATCGTTGGGAACCGGAGCTGAATGAAGCCATAC
CAAACGACGAGCGTGACACCACGATGCCTGTAGCAATGGCAACAACGTTGCGCAAACTATTAACTGGCGA
ACTACTTACTCTAGCTTCCCGGCAACAATTAATAGACTGGATGGAGGCGGATAAAGTTGCAGGACCACTT
CTGCGCTCGGCCCTTCCGGCTGGCTGGTTTATTGCTGATAAATCTGGAGCCGGTGAGCGTGGGTCTCGCG
GTATCATTGCAGCACTGGGGCCAGATGGTAAGCCCTCCCGTATCGTAGTTATCTACACGACGGGGAGTCA
GGCAACTATGGATGAACGAAATAGACAGATCGCTGAGATAGGTGCCTCACTGATTAAGCATTGGTAACTG
TCAGACCAAGTTTACTCATATATACTTTAGATTGATTTAAAACTTCATTTTTAATTTAAAAGGATCTAGG
TGAAGATCCTTTTTGATAATCTCATGACCAAAATCCCTTAACGTGAGTTTTCGTTCCACTGAGCGTCAGA
CCCCGTAGAAAAGATCAAAGGATCTTCTTGAGATCCTTTTTTTCTGCGCGTAATCTGCTGCTTGCAAACA
AAAAAACCACCGCTACCAGCGGTGGTTTGTTTGCCGGATCAAGAGCTACCAACTCTTTTTCCGAAGGTAA
CTGGCTTCAGCAGAGCGCAGATACCAAATACTGTTCTTCTAGTGTAGCCGTAGTTAGGCCACCACTTCAA
GAACTCTGTAGCACCGCCTACATACCTCGCTCTGCTAATCCTGTTACCAGTGGCTGCTGCCAGTGGCGAT
AAGTCGTGTCTTACCGGGTTGGACTCAAGACGATAGTTACCGGATAAGGCGCAGCGGTCGGGCTGAACGG
GGGGTTCGTGCACACAGCCCAGCTTGGAGCGAACGACCTACACCGAACTGAGATACCTACAGCGTGAGCT
ATGAGAAAGCGCCACGCTTCCCGAAGGGAGAAAGGCGGACAGGTATCCGGTAAGCGGCAGGGTCGGAACA
GGAGAGCGCACGAGGGAGCTTCCAGGGGGAAACGCCTGGTATCTTTATAGTCCTGTCGGGTTTCGCCACC
TCTGACTTGAGCGTCGATTTTTGTGATGCTCGTCAGGGGGGCGGAGCCTATGGAAAAACGCCAGCAACGC
GGCCTTTTTACGGTTCCTGGCCTTTTGCTGGCCTTTTGCTCACATGTTCTTTCCTGCGTTATCCCCTGAT
TCTGTGGATAACCGTATTACCGCCTTTGAGTGAGCTGATACCGCTCGCCGCAGCCGAACGACCGAGCGCA
GCGAGTCAGTGAGCGAGGAAGCGGAAGAGCGCCCAATACGCAAACCGCCTCTCCCCGCGCGTTGGCCGAT
TCATTAATGCAGCTGGCACGACAGGTTTCCCGACTGGAAAGCGGGCAGTGAGCGCAACGCAATTAATGTG
AGTTAGCTCACTCATTAGGCACCCCAGGCTTTACACTTTATGCTTCCGGCTCGTATGTTGTGTGGAATTG
TGAGCGGATAACAATTTCACACAGGAAACAGCTATGACCATGATTACGCCAAGCGCGCAATTAACCCTCA
CTAAAGGGAACAAAAGCTGGAGCTGCAAGC
Features (pLannotate 1.2.2; 31 found; start..end, strand, type, name):
      5..231     +  promoter       RSV promoter: Rous sarcoma virus enhancer/promoter
    232..412     +  LTR            5' LTR (truncated): truncated 5' long terminal repeat (LTR) from HIV-1
    459..584     +  misc_feature   HIV-1 Ψ: packaging signal of human immunodeficiency virus type 1
    568..931     +  CDS            HIV-1 gag (fragment): gag protein from human immunodeficiency virus 1; gag
   1077..1310    +  misc_feature   RRE: The Rev response element (RRE) of HIV-1 allows for Rev-dependent mRNA export from the nucleus to the cytoplasm.
   1687..1713    +  CDS            Rev (fragment): human immunodeficiency virus 1 (HIV-1) Rev protein; rev; enhances nuclear export of unspliced and incompletely spliced viral mRNAs
   1720..1743    +  promoter       SV40 promoter (fragment): SV40 early promoter
   1744..1815    +  promoter       SV40 promoter (fragment): SV40 enhancer and early promoter
   1839..1974    +  rep_origin     SV40 ori: SV40 origin of replication
   2020..2616    +  CDS            PuroR (fragment): puromycin N-acetyltransferase; pac from Streptomyces; confers resistance to puromycin
   2665..2782    +  misc_feature   cPPT/CTS: central polypurine tract and central termination sequence of HIV-1
   2847..2913    +  CDS            small t antigen (fragment): SV40 (simian virus 40) small t antigen
   2920..4098    +  promoter       EF-1α promoter: strong constitutive promoter for human elongation factor EF-1α
   4115..5530    +  CDS            DMRT3: DMRT3_HUMAN - Also known as DMRTA3. Experimental evidence at protein level: Swiss-Prot protein existence level 1. Probable transcription factor that plays a role in configuring the spinal circuits controlling stride in vertebrates. Involved in neuronal specification within specific subdivision of spinal cord neurons and in the development of a coordinated locomotor network controlling limb movements. May regulate transcription during sexual development (By similarity). From Homo sapiens (Human).
   5546..5599    +  promoter       U6 promoter (fragment): RNA polymerase III promoter for human U6 snRNA
   5641..6229    +  misc_feature   WPRE: woodchuck hepatitis virus posttranscriptional regulatory element
   6280..6299    +  misc_feature   cPPT/CTS (fragment): central polypurine tract and central termination sequence of HIV-1
   6301..6534    +  LTR            3' LTR (ΔU3): self-inactivating 3' long terminal repeat (LTR) from HIV-1
   6612..6733    +  polyA_signal   SV40 poly(A) signal: SV40 polyadenylation signal
   6773..6908    +  rep_origin     SV40 ori: SV40 origin of replication
   6929..6947    -  promoter       T7 promoter: promoter for bacteriophage T7 RNA polymerase
   6955..7110    +  CDS            lacZα (fragment): LacZα fragment of β-galactosidase; lacZ fragment
   7115..7543    +  rep_origin     f1 ori (sequence partly withheld): f1 bacteriophage origin of replication; arrow indicates direction of (+) strand synthesis
   7596..7700    +  promoter       AmpR promoter: bla
   7701..8561    +  CDS            AmpR: β-lactamase; bla; confers resistance to ampicillin, carbenicillin, and related antibiotics
   8732..9320    +  rep_origin     ori: high-copy-number ColE1/pMB1/pBR322/pUC origin of replication
   9503..9595    +  CDS            lacI (fragment): lac repressor; lacI; The lac repressor binds to the lac operator to inhibit transcription in E. coli. This inhibition can be relieved by adding lactose or isopropyl-β-D-thiogalactopyranoside (IPTG).
   9608..9629    +  protein_bind   CAP binding site: CAP binding activates transcription in the presence of cAMP. E. coli catabolite activator protein
   9644..9674    +  promoter       lac promoter: promoter for the E. coli lac operon
   9682..9698    +  protein_bind   lac operator: The lac repressor binds to the lac operator to inhibit transcription in E. coli. This inhibition can be relieved by adding lactose or isopropyl-β-D-thiogalactopyranoside (IPTG). lac repressor encoded by lacI
   9743..9761    +  promoter       T3 promoter: promoter for bacteriophage T3 RNA polymerase
