[The description below was written by a language model from this plasmid's Addgene catalogue record and pLannotate feature annotations shown in this document.]
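Description:
TFORF1722 is a third-generation-style, self-inactivating lentiviral expression plasmid built on the pLX_TRC317 backbone and carrying the human transcription factor DMRT3 as a barcoded open reading frame. It is maintained in E. coli through a high-copy ColE1/pUC-type origin with ampicillin selection (AmpR under its own bla promoter). An f1 origin and remnants of a lacZα/lac promoter cloning region flanked by T7 and T3 promoters sit in the bacterial portion. The depositor notes that the plasmid can recombine, as is common for LTR-containing vectors.

The viral genome is transcribed in packaging cells from an RSV promoter fused to a truncated HIV-1 5' LTR. It contains the Ψ packaging signal with an adjoining gag fragment, the Rev response element for nuclear export of the full-length RNA, a cPPT/CTS, and a ΔU3 3' LTR followed by an SV40 polyadenylation signal. Two expression units lie between the LTRs. An SV40 early promoter/origin region drives puromycin N-acetyltransferase for selecting transduced mammalian cells. Downstream, the strong constitutive EF-1α promoter drives the DMRT3 coding sequence, with a WPRE after it to enhance transcript stability and expression.

The recorded insert is about 100 bp longer than the annotated coding sequence, which would be consistent with the unique 24-bp barcode and flanking sequence, but the barcode itself is not annotated in the feature table. A short U6 promoter fragment annotated just after the ORF is probably residual or primer-binding sequence, not a functional Pol III unit. The construct belongs to a transcription factor ORF library for overexpression studies, in which the barcodes identify each factor in pooled screens such as directed differentiation experiments.
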