Addgene plasmid #144305: TFORF1722
Purpose: Lentiviral vector for overexpressing transcription factor ORFs with unique 24-bp barcodes. Barcodes facilitate identification of transcription factors in pooled screens.
Depositing lab: Feng Zhang. Depositing organization: Broad Institute. Publication: A transcription factor atlas of directed differentiation. Joung J, Ma S, Tay T, Geiger-Schuller KR, Kirchgatterer PC, Verdine VK, Guo B, Arias-Garcia MA, Allen WE, Singh A, Kuksenko O, Abudayyeh OO, Gootenberg JS, Fu Z, Macrae RK, Buenrostro JD, Regev A, Zhang F. Cell. 2023 Jan 5;186(1):209-229.e26. doi: 10.1016/j.cell.2022.11.026. PubMed 36608654.
Backbone
  Vector backbone: pLX_TRC317
  Backbone manufacturer: Broad Institute Genetic Perturbation Platform
  Backbone size w/o insert (bp): 8264
  Vector type: Mammalian Expression, Lentiviral
  Selectable markers: Puromycin
Growth in bacteria
  Bacterial resistance: Ampicillin, 100 μg/mL
  Growth temperature: 37°C
  Growth strain: NEB Stable
  Copy number: High Copy
Gene/Insert
  Gene/Insert name: DMRT3
  Species: H. sapiens (human)
  Insert size (bp): 1520
  Entrez Gene: DMRT3 (a.k.a. DMRTA3, MGC142144)
  Promoter: EF1a
  Cloning method: Unknown
  Sequencing primers: 5′ GGGTGGAGACTGAAGTTAGGCCAG; 3′ CACATAGCGTAAAAGGAGCAACATAG
Terms and licenses: Academic/Nonprofit Terms; Industry Terms: Not Available to Industry
Depositor comments: NM_021240,ENST00000190165 . The transcription factor ORF portion of this plasmid was synthesized by Genewiz. Please test multiple small colonies in case of plasmid recombination. To make this collection available in a timely manner, a portion of this collection was not fully sequenced by Addgene. If an Addgene verified full plasmid sequence is not available, please contact us prior to placing an order to request the full sequence.
How to cite: TFORF1722 was a gift from Feng Zhang (Addgene plasmid # 144305 ; http://n2t.net/addgene:144305 ; RRID:Addgene_144305)
