>Addgene plasmid #144305 | TFORF1722 | depositor partial sequence | sequence record 285030 | Insert
ACCGCCACCATGAACGGCTACGGCTCCCCCTACCTGTACATGGGCGGCCCGGTGTCGCAGCCGCCACGGG
CGCCCCTGCAGCGCACGCCCAAGTGCGCGCGCTGCCGCAACCATGGCGTCCTGTCCTGGCTCAAGGGCCA
CAAGCGTTACTGCCGCTTCAAGGACTGCACCTGCGAGAAGTGCATCCTCATCATCGAGCGGCAGCGGGTC
ATGGCTGCGCAGGTGGCGCTGCGCCGGCAGCAGGCCAACGAGAGCTTGGAGAGCCTCATCCCCGACTCGC
TGCGCGCTCTGCCAGGGCCCCCGCCGCCGGGGGACGCCGTCGCCGCCCCGCAGCCGCCGCCAGCCTCTCA
GCCGTCGCAGCCGCAGCCGCCGCGCCCTGCTGCCGAGTTGGCCGCGGCCGCCGCGCTGCGTTGGACTGCC
GAGCCGCAGCCCGGGGCTCTGCAGGCGCAGCTCGCCAAGCCAGATTTGACTGAAGAACGACTTGGAGACG
GCAAGTCGGCAGACAATACAGAGGTCTTCAGTGACAAAGACACTGACCAGAGGAGTTCCCCAGATGTGGC
AAAGAGTAAGGGCTGCTTCACCCCTGAGAGCCCTGAGATAGTGTCCGTGGAGGAAGGGGGATACGCTGTC
CAGAAAAACGGAGGCAACCCCGAGAGCCGCCCTGACAGCCCCAAGTGTCACGCGGAGCAGAATCACCTCC
TGATTGAGGGCCCCTCGGGGACTGTTTCTCTGCCCTTCAGCTTGAAAGCCAACAGACCGCCGCTTGAAGT
GTTAAAAAAGATATTCCCCAACCAGAAGCCAACGGTGCTTGAGCTCATCCTCAAGGGCTGTGGCGGGGAC
CTGGTGAGCGCCGTGGAAGTCCTTCTGTCCAGCCGATCCTCAGTCACGGGAGCAGAGCGAACTTCCGCAG
AACCTGAGAGTCTAGCGTTGCCCTCCAATGGGCACATCTTTGAACACACCTTGAGCTCCTACCCCATCTC
GTCTTCCAAATGGTCTGTGGGATCAGCCTTTCGAGTCCCAGACACGTTGAGGTTTTCTGCCGACTCTAGC
AACGTTGTCCCCAGTCCCTTGGCTGGGCCTCTGCAGCCCCCTTTCCCCCAGCCACCCCGGTACCCGCTGA
TGCTGAGGAATACTTTGGCGAGAAGCCAGTCGAGCCCCTTTTTGCCCAATGATGTCACCCTGTGGAACAC
CATGACGCTGCAGCAGCAGTATCAGCTGAGGTCCCAGTATGTCAGTCCTTTCCCCAGTAACTCTACCAGC
GTCTTCAGAAGCTCGCCCGTCCTTCCTGCCCGCGCCACGGAAGACCCTCGGATTTCCATCCCTGATGATG
GGTGTCCATTTGTGTCAAAGCAGTCCATTTACACCGAGGACGACTATGACGAGAGGTCTGACTCCTCAGA
CTCTAGAACACTCAACACATCATCTTAGTAATGAACTAGTCCGTAACTTGAAAGTATTTCGATTTCTTGG
CTTTATATATCTTGTGGAAAGGACGAACGAGATACTGTCTTGTCGGGTGA
