>Addgene plasmid #144305 | TFORF1722 | depositor partial sequence | sequence record 285031 | Barcode
ACGAGATACTGTCTTGTCGGGTGA
